>Addgene plasmid #35642 | pAAVf-EnhCB-lacZnls | depositor full sequence | sequence record 43845 | pAAVf-EnhCB-lacZnls sequence 7647 bps
GCCTTAATTAGGCTGCGCGCTCGCTCGCTCACTGAGGCCGCCCGGGCAAAGCCCGGGCGTCGGGCGACCT
TTGGTCGCCCGGCCTCAGTGAGCGAGCGAGCGCGCAGAGAGGGAGTGGCCAACTCCATCACTAGGGGTTC
CTTGTAGTTAATGATTAACCCGCCATGCTACTTATCTACGGTCGTTACATAACTTACGGTAAATGGCCCG
CCTGGCTGACCGCCCAACGACCCCCGCCCATTGACGTCAATAATGACGTATGTTCCCATAGTAACGCCAA
TAGGGACTTTCCATTGACGTCAATGGGTGGAGTATTTTACGGTAAACTGCCCACTTGGCAGTACATCAAG
TGTATCATATGCCAAGTACGCCCCCTATTGCCGTCAATGACGGTAAATGGCCCGCCTGGCATTATGCCCA
GTACATGACCTTATGGGACTTTCCTACTTGGCAGTACATCTACTCGAGGCCACGTTCTGCTTCACTCTCC
CCATCTCCCCCCCCTCCCCACCCCCAATTTTGTATTTATTTATTTTTTAATTATTTTGTGCAGCGATGGG
GGCGGGGGGGGGGGGCGCGCGCCAGGCGGGGCGGGGCGGGGCGAGGGGCGGGGCGGGGCGAGGCGGAGAG
GTGCGGCGGCAGCCAATCAGAGCGGCGCGCTCCGAAAGTTTCCTTTTATGGCGAGGCGGCGGCGGCGGCG
GCCCTATAAAAAGCGAAGCGCGCGGCGGGCGGGAGCGGGATCAGAATGATCTGATATCATCGATGAATTC
GAGCTCGGTACCCGGGGATCCTCTAGAGTCGAGGAACTGAAAAACCAGAAAGTTAACTGGTAAGTTTAGT
CTTTTTGTCTTTTATTTCAGGTCCCGGATCCGGTGGTGGTGCAAATCAAAGAACTGCTCCTCAGTGGATG
TTGCCTTTACTTCTAGGCCTGTACGGAAGTGTTACTTCTGCTCTAAAAGCTGCGGAATTGTACCCGCGGC
CAAACAGTAGTTGACAATTAATCATCGGCATAGTATATCGGCATAGTATAATACGACTCACTATAGGAGG
GCCACCATGGACCCTGTTGTGCTGCAAAGGAGAGACTGGGAGAACCCTGGAGTGACCCAGCTCAACAGAC
TGGCTGCCCACCCTCCCTTTGCCTCTTGGAGGAACTCTGAGGAAGCCAGGACAGACAGGCCCAGCCAGCA
GCTCAGGTCTCTCAATGGAGAGTGGAGGTTTGCCTGGTTCCCTGCCCCTGAAGCTGTGCCTGAGTCTTGG
CTGGAGTGTGACCTCCCAGAGGCAGTTCCCAAGAAGAAGAGGAAAGTTGAGGCTGACACTGTTGTGGTGC
CAAGCAACTGGCAGATGCATGGCTATGATGCCCCCATCTACACCAATGTCACCTACCCCATCACTGTGAA
CCCCCCTTTTGTGCCCACTGAGAACCCCACTGGCTGCTACAGCCTGACCTTCAATGTTGATGAGAGCTGG
CTGCAAGAAGGCCAGACCAGGATCATCTTTGATGGAGTCAACTCTGCCTTCCACCTCTGGTGCAATGGCA
GGTGGGTTGGCTATGGCCAAGACAGCAGGCTGCCCTCTGAGTTTGACCTCTCTGCCTTCCTCAGAGCTGG
AGAGAACAGGCTGGCTGTCATGGTGCTCAGGTGGTCTGATGGCAGCTACCTGGAAGACCAAGACATGTGG
AGGATGTCTGGCATCTTCAGGGATGTGAGCCTGCTGCACAAGCCCACCACCCAGATTTCTGACTTCCATG
TTGCCACCAGGTTCAATGATGACTTCAGCAGAGCTGTGCTGGAGGCTGAGGTGCAGATGTGTGGAGAACT
CAGAGACTACCTGAGAGTCACAGTGAGCCTCTGGCAAGGTGAGACCCAGGTGGCCTCTGGCACAGCCCCC
TTTGGAGGAGAGATCATTGATGAGAGAGGAGGCTATGCTGACAGAGTCACCCTGAGGCTCAATGTGGAGA
ACCCCAAGCTGTGGTCTGCTGAGATCCCCAACCTCTACAGGGCTGTTGTGGAGCTGCACACTGCTGATGG
CACCCTGATTGAAGCTGAAGCCTGTGATGTTGGATTCAGAGAAGTCAGGATTGAGAATGGCCTGCTGCTG
CTCAATGGCAAGCCTCTGCTCATCAGGGGAGTCAACAGGCATGAGCACCACCCTCTGCATGGACAAGTGA
TGGATGAACAGACAATGGTGCAAGATATCCTGCTAATGAAGCAGAACAACTTCAATGCTGTCAGGTGCTC
TCACTACCCCAACCACCCTCTCTGGTACACCCTGTGTGACAGGTATGGCCTGTATGTTGTTGATGAAGCC
AACATTGAGACACATGGCATGGTGCCCATGAACAGGCTCACAGATGACCCCAGGTGGCTGCCTGCCATGT
CTGAGAGAGTGACCAGGATGGTGCAGAGAGACAGGAACCACCCCTCTGTGATCATCTGGTCTCTGGGCAA
TGAGTCTGGACATGGAGCCAACCATGATGCTCTCTACAGGTGGATCAAGTCTGTTGACCCCAGCAGACCT
GTGCAGTATGAAGGAGGTGGAGCAGACACCACAGCCACAGACATCATCTGCCCCATGTATGCCAGGGTTG
ATGAGGACCAGCCCTTCCCTGCTGTGCCCAAGTGGAGCATCAAGAAGTGGCTCTCTCTGCCTGGAGAGAC
CAGACCTCTGATCCTGTGTGAATATGCACATGCAATGGGCAACTCTCTGGGAGGCTTTGCCAAGTACTGG
CAAGCCTTCAGACAGTACCCCAGGCTGCAAGGAGGATTTGTGTGGGACTGGGTGGACCAATCTCTCATCA
AGTATGATGAGAATGGCAACCCCTGGTCTGCCTATGGAGGAGACTTTGGTGACACCCCCAATGACAGGCA
GTTCTGCATGAATGGCCTGGTCTTTGCAGACAGGACCCCTCACCCTGCCCTCACAGAGGCCAAGCACCAG
CAACAGTTCTTCCAGTTCAGGCTGTCTGGACAGACCATTGAGGTGACATCTGAGTACCTCTTCAGGCACT
CTGACAATGAGCTCCTGCACTGGATGGTGGCCCTGGATGGCAAGCCTCTGGCTTCTGGTGAGGTGCCTCT
GGATGTGGCCCCTCAAGGAAAGCAGCTGATTGAACTGCCTGAGCTGCCTCAGCCAGAGTCTGCTGGACAA
CTGTGGCTAACAGTGAGGGTGGTTCAGCCCAATGCAACAGCTTGGTCTGAGGCAGGCCACATCTCTGCAT
GGCAGCAGTGGAGGCTGGCTGAGAACCTCTCTGTGACCCTGCCTGCTGCCTCTCATGCCATCCCTCACCT
GACAACATCTGAAATGGACTTCTGCATTGAGCTGGGCAACAAGAGATGGCAGTTCAACAGGCAGTCTGGC
TTCCTGTCTCAGATGTGGATTGGAGACAAGAAGCAGCTCCTCACCCCTCTCAGGGACCAATTCACCAGGG
CTCCTCTGGACAATGACATTGGAGTGTCTGAGGCCACCAGGATTGACCCAAATGCTTGGGTGGAGAGGTG
GAAGGCTGCTGGACACTACCAGGCTGAGGCTGCCCTGCTCCAGTGCACAGCAGACACCCTGGCTGATGCT
GTTCTGATCACCACAGCCCATGCTTGGCAGCACCAAGGCAAGACCCTGTTCATCAGCAGAAAGACCTACA
GGATTGATGGCTCTGGACAGATGGCAATCACAGTGGATGTGGAGGTTGCCTCTGACACACCTCACCCTGC
AAGGATTGGCCTGAACTGTCAACTGGCACAGGTGGCTGAGAGGGTGAACTGGCTGGGCTTAGGCCCTCAG
GAGAACTACCCTGACAGGCTGACAGCTGCCTGCTTTGACAGGTGGGACCTGCCTCTGTCTGACATGTACA
CCCCTTATGTGTTCCCTTCTGAGAATGGCCTGAGGTGTGGCACCAGGGAGCTGAACTATGGTCCTCACCA
GTGGAGGGGAGACTTCCAGTTCAACATCTCCAGGTACTCTCAGCAACAGCTCATGGAAACCTCTCACAGG
CACCTGCTCCATGCAGAGGAGGGAACCTGGCTGAACATTGATGGCTTCCACATGGGCATTGGAGGAGATG
ACTCTTGGTCTCCTTCTGTGTCTGCTGAGTTCCAGTTATCTGCTGGCAGGTACCACTATCAGCTGGTGTG
GTGCCAGAAGTAAACCTGAGCTAGCGGATCCATATATAGGGCCCGGGTTATAATTACCTCAGGTCGACGT
CCCATGGCCATTCGAAACAAACACCATTGTCACACTCCAACAAACACCATTGTCACACTCCAACAAACAC
CATTGTCACACTCCATTCGAATTAAACCGCTGATCAGCCTCGACTGTGCCTTCTAGTTGCCAGCCATCTG
TTGTTTGCCCCTCCCCCGTGCCTTCCTTGACCCTGGAAGGTGCCACTCCCACTGTCCTTTCCTAATAAAA
TGAGGAAATTGCATCGCATTGTCTGAGTAGGTGTCATTCTATTCTGGGGGGTGGGGTGGGGCAGGACAGC
AAGGGGGAGGATTGGGAAGACAATAGCAGGCATGCTGGGGATGCGGTGGGCTCTATGGCTTCTGAGGCGG
AAAGAACCAGCAGATCTGCAGATCTGAATTGCATTCATTTTATGTTTCAGGTTCAGGGGGAGGTGTGGGA
GGTTTTTTCGGATCCTCTAGAGTCGACCGTAGATAAGTAGCATGGCGGGTTAATCATTAACTACAAGGAA
CCCCTAGTGATGGAGTTGGCCACTCCCTCTCTGCGCGCTCGCTCGCTCACTGAGGCCGGGCGACCAAAGG
TCGCCCGACGCCCGGGCTTTGCCCGGGCGGCCTCAGTGAGCGAGCAGTGAGCGAGCGAGCGCGCAGCCTT
AATTAACCTAATTCACTGGCCGTCGTTTTACAACGTCGTGACTGGGAAAACCCTGGCGTTACCCAACTTA
ATCGCCTTGCAGCACATCCCCCTTTCGCCAGCTGGCGTAATAGCGAAGAGGCCCGCACCGATCGCCCTTC
CCAACAGTTGCGCAGCCTGAATGGCGAATGGG
[124 nt withheld, positions 5003-5126]
C
[91 nt withheld, positions 5128-5218]
A
[49 nt withheld, positions 5220-5268]
CCTTTGACGTTGGAGTCCACGTTCTTT
[37 nt withheld, positions 5296-5332]
ACCCTATCTCGGTCTATTCTTTTGATTTATAAGGGATTTTGCCGATTTCGGCCTATTGGTTAAAAAATGA
GCTGATTTAACAAAAATTTAACGCGAATTTTAACAAAATATTAACGCTTACAATTTAGGTGGCACTTTTC
GGGGAAATGTGCGCGGAACCCCTATTTGTTTATTTTTCTAAATACATTCAAATATGTATCCGCTCATGAG
ACAATAACCCTGATAAATGCTTCAATAATATTGAAAAAGGAAGAGTATGAGTATTCAACATTTCCGTGTC
GCCCTTATTCCCTTTTTTGCGGCATTTTGCCTTCCTGTTTTTGCTCACCCAGAAACGCTGGTGAAAGTAA
AAGATGCTGAAGATCAGTTGGGTGCACGAGTGGGTTACATCGAACTGGATCTCAACAGCGGTAAGATCCT
TGAGAGTTTTCGCCCCGAAGAACGTTTTCCAATGATGAGCACTTTTAAAGTTCTGCTATGTGGCGCGGTA
TTATCCCGTATTGACGCCGGGCAAGAGCAACTCGGTCGCCGCATACACTATTCTCAGAATGACTTGGTTG
AGTACTCACCAGTCACAGAAAAGCATCTTACGGATGGCATGACAGTAAGAGAATTATGCAGTGCTGCCAT
AACCATGAGTGATAACACTGCGGCCAACTTACTTCTGACAACGATCGGAGGACCGAAGGAGCTAACCGCT
TTTTTGCACAACATGGGGGATCATGTAACTCGCCTTGATCGTTGGGAACCGGAGCTGAATGAAGCCATAC
CAAACGACGAGCGTGACACCACGATGCCTGTAGCAATGGCAACAACGTTGCGCAAACTATTAACTGGCGA
ACTACTTACTCTAGCTTCCCGGCAACAATTAATAGACTGGATGGAGGCGGATAAAGTTGCAGGACCACTT
CTGCGCTCGGCCCTTCCGGCTGGCTGGTTTATTGCTGATAAATCTGGAGCCGGTGAGCGTGGGTCTCGCG
GTATCATTGCAGCACTGGGGCCAGATGGTAAGCCCTCCCGTATCGTAGTTATCTACACGACGGGGAGTCA
GGCAACTATGGATGAACGAAATAGACAGATCGCTGAGATAGGTGCCTCACTGATTAAGCATTGGTAACTG
TCAGACCAAGTTTACTCATATATACTTTAGATTGATTTAAAACTTCATTTTTAATTTAAAAGGATCTAGG
TGAAGATCCTTTTTGATAATCTCATGACCAAAATCCCTTAACGTGAGTTTTCGTTCCACTGAGCGTCAGA
CCCCGTAGAAAAGATCAAAGGATCTTCTTGAGATCCTTTTTTTCTGCGCGTAATCTGCTGCTTGCAAACA
AAAAAACCACCGCTACCAGCGGTGGTTTGTTTGCCGGATCAAGAGCTACCAACTCTTTTTCCGAAGGTAA
CTGGCTTCAGCAGAGCGCAGATACCAAATACTGTTCTTCTAGTGTAGCCGTAGTTAGGCCACCACTTCAA
GAACTCTGTAGCACCGCCTACATACCTCGCTCTGCTAATCCTGTTACCAGTGGCTGCTGCCAGTGGCGAT
AAGTCGTGTCTTACCGGGTTGGACTCAAGACGATAGTTACCGGATAAGGCGCAGCGGTCGGGCTGAACGG
GGGGTTCGTGCACACAGCCCAGCTTGGAGCGAACGACCTACACCGAACTGAGATACCTACAGCGTGAGCT
ATGAGAAAGCGCCACGCTTCCCGAAGGGAGAAAGGCGGACAGGTATCCGGTAAGCGGCAGGGTCGGAACA
GGAGAGCGCACGAGGGAGCTTCCAGGGGGAAACGCCTGGTATCTTTATAGTCCTGTCGGGTTTCGCCACC
TCTGACTTGAGCGTCGATTTTTGTGATGCTCGTCAGGGGGGCGGAGCCTATGGAAAAACGCCAGCAACGC
GGCCTTTTTACGGTTCCTGGCCTTTTGCTGGCCTTTTGCTCACATGTTCTTTCCTGCGTTATCCCCTGAT
TCTGTGGATAACCGTATTACCGCCTTTGAGTGAGCTGATACCGCTCGCCGCAGCCGAACGACCGAGCGCA
GCGAGTCAGTGAGCGAGGAAGCGGAAGAGCGCCCAATACGCAAACCGCCTCTCCCCGCGCGTTGGCCGAT
TCATTAATGCAGCTGGCACGACAGGTTTCCCGACTGGAAAGCGGGCAGTGAGCGCAACGCAATTAATGTG
AGTTAGCTCACTCATTAGGCACCCCAGGCTTTACACTTTATGCTTCCGGCTCGTATGTTGTGTGGAATTG
TGAGCGGATAACAATTTCACACAGGAAACAGCTATGACCATGATTACGCCAGATTTAATTAAGGCCTTAA
TTAGG
Features (pLannotate 1.2.2; 21 found; start..end, strand, type, name):
     12..142     -  repeat_region  AAV2 ITR (fragment): inverted terminal repeat of adeno-associated virus serotype 2 inverted
    183..463     +  enhancer       CMV enhancer (fragment): human cytomegalovirus immediate early enhancer
    470..731     +  promoter       chicken β-actin promoter: No description available
    765..802     +  misc_feature   MCS (fragment): pUC18/19 multiple cloning site
    830..926     +  intron         SV40 intron: modified SV40 intron with splice donor and acceptor sites
    990..1037    +  promoter       EM7 promoter: synthetic bacterial promoter&nbsp
   1066..4140    +  CDS            lacZ: BGAL_ECOLI - Experimental evidence at protein level: Swiss-Prot protein existence level 1. From Escherichia coli (strain K12).
   4314..4538    +  polyA_signal   bGH poly(A) signal: bovine growth hormone polyadenylation signal
   4542..4561    +  promoter       SV40 promoter (fragment): SV40 enhancer and early promoter
   4630..4648    +  misc_feature   MCS (fragment): pUC18/19 multiple cloning site
   4686..4805    +  repeat_region  AAV2 ITR (fragment): inverted terminal repeat of adeno-associated virus serotype 2 inverted
   4805..4826    -  repeat_region  AAV2 ITR (fragment): inverted terminal repeat of adeno-associated virus serotype 2 inverted
   4841..4998    +  CDS            lacZα (fragment): LacZα fragment of β-galactosidase; lacZ fragment
   5003..5431    +  rep_origin     f1 ori (sequence partly withheld): f1 bacteriophage origin of replication; arrow indicates direction of (+) strand synthesis
   5484..5588    +  promoter       AmpR promoter: bla
   5589..6449    +  CDS            AmpR: β-lactamase; bla; confers resistance to ampicillin, carbenicillin, and related antibiotics
   6620..7208    +  rep_origin     ori: high-copy-number ColE1/pMB1/pBR322/pUC origin of replication
   7391..7483    +  CDS            lacI (fragment): lac repressor; lacI; The lac repressor binds to the lac operator to inhibit transcription in E. coli. This inhibition can be relieved by adding lactose or isopropyl-β-D-thiogalactopyranoside (IPTG).
   7496..7517    +  protein_bind   CAP binding site: CAP binding activates transcription in the presence of cAMP. E. coli catabolite activator protein
   7532..7562    +  promoter       lac promoter: promoter for the E. coli lac operon
   7570..7586    +  protein_bind   lac operator: The lac repressor binds to the lac operator to inhibit transcription in E. coli. This inhibition can be relieved by adding lactose or isopropyl-β-D-thiogalactopyranoside (IPTG). lac repressor encoded by lacI
