[The description below was written by a language model from this plasmid's Addgene catalogue record and pLannotate feature annotations shown in this document.]
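Description:
pAAVf-EnhCB-lacZnls is a recombinant adeno-associated virus (AAV) transfer plasmid built on a pBS (Bluescript-type) backbone and catalogued as an empty backbone, although the 7.6 kb sequence already carries a complete reporter cassette. It is propagated in E. coli through a high-copy ColE1/pUC origin and selected with ampicillin via the bla gene. An f1 phage origin and remnants of the parental lac region (lacZα fragment, lac promoter and operator, CAP site, a lacI fragment) remain outside the viral portion. A recombination-deficient growth strain is recorded, which fits the tendency of ITR repeats to rearrange in bacteria.

Between two AAV2 inverted terminal repeats, which are the only cis elements needed for replication and packaging of the genome into AAV capsids, sits a hybrid promoter. It consists of the CMV immediate-early enhancer fused to the chicken β-actin promoter (the "EnhCB" of the name), followed by a modified SV40 intron that promotes splicing and expression. This drives the full E. coli lacZ coding sequence, terminated by the bovine growth hormone polyadenylation signal. The name implies a nuclear-localised β-galactosidase, but no nuclear localisation signal is annotated in the feature table. A small EM7 bacterial promoter lies just upstream of lacZ and would allow expression in E. coli as well. Short multiple-cloning-site fragments flank the cassette, upstream of the intron and downstream of the polyA.

The associated publication concerns long-term inhibition of microRNA function in mice using rAAV vectors. This suggests the plasmid serves as a β-galactosidase reporter scaffold into which other elements can be cloned, though the record does not state the intended insertion sites or inserts.
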