Addgene plasmid #35642: pAAVf-EnhCB-lacZnls
Purpose: (Empty Backbone)
Depositing lab: Phillip Zamore. Depositing organization: University of Massachusetts, Worcester. Publication: Long-term, efficient inhibition of microRNA function in mice using rAAV vectors. Xie J, Ameres SL, Friedline R, Hung JH, Zhang Y, Xie Q, Zhong L, Su Q, He R, Li M, Li H, Mu X, Zhang H, Broderick JA, Kim JK, Weng Z, Flotte TR, Zamore PD, Gao G. Nat Methods. 2012 Mar 4;9(4):403-9. doi: 10.1038/nmeth.1903. PubMed 22388288.
Backbone
  Vector backbone: pBS
  Backbone manufacturer: Invitrogen
  Backbone size (bp): 3000
  Vector type: AAV
Growth in bacteria
  Bacterial resistance: Ampicillin, 100 μg/mL
  Growth temperature: 37°C
  Growth strain: NEB Stable
  Copy number: High Copy
Terms and licenses: Academic/Nonprofit Terms; Industry Terms: Not Available to Industry
How to cite: pAAVf-EnhCB-lacZnls was a gift from Phillip Zamore (Addgene plasmid # 35642 ; http://n2t.net/addgene:35642 ; RRID:Addgene_35642)
