>Addgene plasmid #35642 | pAAVf-EnhCB-lacZnls | addgene partial sequence | sequence record 46441 | T7 5'-TAATACGACTCACTATAGGG-3'
CCCTTTGCCTCTTGGAGGAACTCTGAGGAAGCCAGGACAGACAGGCCCAGCCAGCAGCTCAGGTCTCTCA
ATGGAGAGTGGAGGTTTGCCTGGTTCCCTGCCCCTGAAGCTGTGCCTGAGTCTTGGCTGGAGTGTGACCT
CCCAGAGGCAGTTCCCAAGAAGAAGAGGAAAGTTGAGGCTGACACTGTTGTGGTGCCAAGCAACTGGCAG
ATGCATGGCTATGATGCCCCCATCTACACCAATGTCACCTACCCCATCACTGTGAACCCCCCTTTTGTGC
CCACTGAGAACCCCACTGGCTGCTACAGCCTGACCTTCAATGTTGATGAGAGCTGGCTGCAAGAAGGCCA
GACCAGGATCATCTTTGATGGAGTCAACTCTGCCTTCCACCTCTGGTGCAATGGCAGGTGGGTTGGCTAT
GGCCAAGACAGCAGGCTGCCCTCTGAGTTTGACCTCTCTGCCTTCCTCAGAGCTGGAGAGAACAGGCTGG
CTGTCATGGTGCTCAGGTGGTCTGATGGCAGCTACCTGGAAGACCAAGACATGTGGAGGATGTCTGGCAT
CTTCAGGGATGTGAGCCTGCTGCACAAGCCCACCACCCAGATTTCTGACTTCCATGTTGCCAC
