>Addgene plasmid #35642 | pAAVf-EnhCB-lacZnls | addgene partial sequence | sequence record 133435 | BGH-rev 5'-TAGAAGGCACAGTCGAGG-3'
TGGGACGTCGACCTGAGGTAATTATAACCCGGGCCCTATATATGGATCCGCTAGCTCAGGTTTACTTCTG
GCACCACACCAGCTGATAGTGGTACCTGCCAGCAGATAACTGGAACTCAGCAGACACAGAAGGAGACCAA
GAGTCATCTCCTCCAATGCCCATGTGGAAGCCATCAATGTTCAGCCAGGTTCCCTCCTCTGCATGGAGCA
GGTGCCTGTGAGAGGTTTCCATGAGCTGTTGCTGAGAGTACCTGGAGATGTTGAACTGGAAGTCTCCCCT
CCACTGGTGAGGACCATAGTTCAGCTCCCTGGTGCCACACCTCAGGCCATTCTCAGAAGGGAACACATAA
GGGGTGTACATGTCAGACAGAGGCAGGTCCCACCTGTCAAAGCAGGCAGCTGTCAGCCTGTCAGGGTAGT
TCTCCTGAGGGCCTAAGCCCAGCCAGTTCACCCTCTCAGCCACCTGTGCCAGTTGACAGTTCAGGCCAAT
CCTTGCAGGGTGAGGTGTGTCAGAGGCAACCTCCACATCCACTGTGATTGCCATCTGTCCAGAGCCATCA
ATCCTGTAGGTCTTTCTGCTGATGAACAGGGTCTTGCCTTGGTGCTGCCAAGCATGGGCTGTGGTGATCA
GAACAGCATCAGCCAGGGTGTCTGCTGTGCAC
